Addgene plasmid #19803: pEGFP-U6-shR-E1-3
Depositing lab: Zuoshang Xu. Depositing organization: University of Massachusetts, Worcester. Publication: A construct with fluorescent indicators for conditional expression of miRNA. Qiu L, Wang H, Xia X, Zhou H, Xu Z. BMC Biotechnol. 2008 Oct 7;8:77. doi: 10.1186/1472-6750-8-77. PubMed 18840295.
Backbone
  Vector backbone: pEGFP-U6
  Backbone size w/o insert (bp): 5000
  Vector type: Mammalian Expression, RNAi
Growth in bacteria
  Bacterial resistance: Kanamycin, 50 μg/mL
  Growth temperature: 37°C
  Growth strain: DH5alpha
  Copy number: High Copy
Gene/Insert
  Gene/Insert name: shRNA
  Insert size (bp): 50
  Cloning method: Restriction Enzyme; 5′ cloning site PmeI (not destroyed); 3′ cloning site EcoRI (not destroyed)
  Sequencing primers: 5′ ATATCCCTTGGAGAAAAGCCTT
Terms and licenses: Academic/Nonprofit Terms; Industry Terms: Not Available to Industry
Depositor comments: Target sequence for shR-E1-3 - 5'-GTTTCAACAGATTCGGTGCTATT
How to cite: pEGFP-U6-shR-E1-3 was a gift from Zuoshang Xu (Addgene plasmid # 19803 ; http://n2t.net/addgene:19803 ; RRID:Addgene_19803)
