[The description below was written by a language model from this plasmid's Addgene catalogue record.]
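Description:
pEGFP-U6-shR-E1-3 is a mammalian RNAi expression plasmid built on the pEGFP-U6 backbone (about 5 kb without insert). It is maintained in E. coli as a high-copy plasmid under kanamycin selection. No feature table accompanies the record, so the origin of replication, the promoter driving the fluorescent reporter and any mammalian selection marker are not explicitly documented. The backbone name indicates that the vector combines an EGFP reporter with a U6 promoter, the RNA polymerase III promoter commonly used to transcribe short hairpin RNAs with defined ends.

The payload is a roughly 50 bp shRNA-encoding insert, cloned by restriction digestion between PmeI and EcoRI sites, both of which remain intact and so could be used to excise or replace the hairpin. Once transcribed, a hairpin of this kind is processed by the cellular RNAi machinery into a small interfering RNA that directs knockdown of the complementary transcript. The depositor supplies a target sequence for the "shR-E1-3" hairpin, but the record does not name the gene or species being targeted, and the meaning of "E1-3" is not explained. EGFP expression from the same plasmid would presumably let transfected cells be identified by fluorescence, so that silencing can be assessed in the cells that took up the construct.

The plasmid is associated with work describing a construct with fluorescent indicators for conditional miRNA expression. This suggests it served as a conventional U6-driven shRNA tool or comparator in that study, although the record does not state its exact role.
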