>Addgene plasmid #19803 | pEGFP-U6-shR-E1-3 | addgene partial sequence | sequence record 25557 | EGFP-N 5'-CGTCGCCGTCCAGCTCGACCAG-3'
GCCCGGNANGCTCTCGCCCTTGCTCCCATGGTGGCGACCGGTGGATCCCGGAGCTTGAGCTCGAGATCTG
AGTCCGGTAGCGCTAGCGGATCTGACGGTTCACTAAACCAGCTCTGCTTATATAGACCTCCCACCGTACA
CGCCTACCGCCCATTTGCGTCAATGGGGCGGAGTTGTTACGACATTTTGGAAAGTCCCGTTGATTTTGGT
GCCAAAACAAACTCCCATTGACGTCAATGGGGTGGAGACTTGGAAATCCCCGTGAGTCAAACCGCTATCC
ACGCCCATTGATGTACTGCCAAAACCGCATCACCATGGTAATAGCGATGACTAATACGTAGATGTACTGC
CAAGTAGGAAAGTCCCATAAGGTCATGTACTGGGCATAATGCCAGGCGGGCCATTTACCGTCATTGACGT
CAATAGGGGGCGTACTTGGCATATGATACACTTGATGTACTGCCAAGTGGGCAGTTTACCGTAAATACTC
CACCCATTGACGTCAATGGAAAGTCCCTATTGGCGTTACTATGGGAACATACGTCATTATTGACGTCAAT
GGGCGGGGGTCGTTGGGCGGTCAGCCAGGCGGGCCATTTACCGTAAGTTATGTAACGCGGAACTCCATAT
ATGGGCTATGAACTAATGACCCCTAAATTGATTACTATTAATAACTAATGCATGGCGGTAATACGGTTAT
CCACAGATCGGGAACCAGAANAAAAAANATTTNTGANCAANCGGCCACNAANGNCCAGAACCGTAAAAAG
CCCCGTNGCTGGCGTTTTTCCATAGGCTCCNCCCCCTGACANCATCAAAAAT
