>Addgene plasmid #19803 | pEGFP-U6-shR-E1-3 | addgene partial sequence | sequence record 25558 | mU6-F 5'-ATATCCCTTGGAGAAAAGCCTT-3'
NGATCGGGCTCTTTTCAGAGAATAGCACCGAATCTGTTGAAACTTTTTTAATTCTTTGTTAGGCCTGGTA
CCTCTAGAGATATCCTGCAGTGGCCAATGCATTGGTTCGCGGCCGCCACCGCGGTGGAGCTCCAGCTTTT
GTTCCCTTTAGTGAGGGTTAATTGCGCGCTTGGCGTAATCATGGTCATAGCTGTTTCCTGTGTGAAATTG
TTATCCGCTCGGGCCCTGCCATAGCCTCAGGTTACTCATATATACTTTAGATTGATTTAAAACTTCATTT
TTAATTTAAAAGGATCTAGGTGAAGATCCTTTTTGATAATCTCATGACCAAAATCCCTTAACGTGAGTTT
TCGTTCCACTGAGCGTCAGACCCCGTAGAAAAGATCAAAGGATCTTCTTGAGATCCTTTTTTTCTGCGCG
TAATCTGCTGCTTGCAAACAAAAAAACCACCGCTACCAGCGGTGGTTTGTTTGCCGGATCAAGAGCTACC
AACTCTTTTTCCGAAGGTAACTGGCTTCAGCAGAGCGCAGATACCAAATACTGTTCTTCTAGTGTAGCCG
TAGTTAGGCCACCACTTCAAGAACTCTGTAGCACCGCCTACATACCTCGCTCTGCTAATCCTGTTACCAG
TGGCTGCTGCCAGTGGCGATAAGTCGTGTCTTACCGGGTTGGACTCAAGACGATAGTTACCGGATAAGGC
GCAGCGGTCGGGCTGAACGGGGGGTTCGTGCACACAGCCCAGCTTGGAGCGAACGACCTACACCGAACTG
AGATACCTACAGCGTGAGCTATGAGAAAGCGCCACGCTTCCCGAAGGGAGAAAGGCGGACAGGTATCCGG
TAAGCGGCAGGGTCGGAACAGGAGANCGCACGANGGGAGCTTCCAGGGGGAANCGCCNGGNATCTTTATA
GTCCTGTCGGGGTTTCGCCACCTCTGACTTGANCGCCGANTTTTTGTGANGCCNCNNCAGGGGGCGGANC
CNANGGAAAAAACNCCAGCAACNCGGCCTTTTTACGGTNCCGGGCNTTTGCNGGCCTTTNGCNCNNAGGT
NCTTNCCGNNNTAN
